>Addgene plasmid #11132 | PSUPER-1660s(hPot1) | addgene partial sequence | sequence record 18132 | 11132 with M13R
CCTCACTAAAGGGACAAAAGCTGGTACCGGGCCCCCCCTCGAGGTCGACGGTATCGATAAGCTTTTCCAA
AAGTACTAGAAGCCTATCTCATCTCTTGGGATCTGTGGTCTCATACAGAACTTATAAGATTCCCAAATCC
AAAGACATTTCACGTTTATGGTGATTTCCCAGAACACATAGCGACATGCAAATATTGCAGGGCGCCACTC
CCCTGTCCCTCACAGCCATCTTCCTGCCAGGGCGCACGCGCGCTGGGTGTTCCCGCCTAGTGACACTGGG
CCCGCGATTCCTTGGAGCGGGTTGATGACGTCAGCGTTCGAATTCCTGCAGCCCGGGGGATCCACTAGTT
CTAGAGCGGCCGCCACCGCGGTGGAGCTCCAATTCGCCCTATAGTGAGTCGTATTACAATTCACTGGCCG
TCGTTTTACAACGTCGTGACTGGGAAAACCCTGGCGTTACCCAACTTAATCGCCTTGCAGCACATCCCCC
TTTCGCCAGCTGGCGTAATAGCGAAGAGGCCCGCACCGATCGCCCTTCCCAACAGTTGCGCAGCCTGAAT
GGCGAATGGG
[124 nt withheld, positions 571-694]
CGCCGGCTTTCCCCG
[73 nt withheld, positions 710-782]
