[The description below was written by a language model from this plasmid's Addgene catalogue record.]
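Description:
PSUPER-1660s(hPot1) is a mammalian RNAi-type plasmid built on the pSUPER backbone (about 3.2 kb without insert), a vector family designed to transcribe short hairpin RNAs in mammalian cells. pSUPER vectors conventionally drive the hairpin from the RNA polymerase III H1 promoter, although the record itself does not name the promoter and no feature table is available to confirm it. The plasmid is propagated in E. coli under ampicillin selection, and the record lists puromycin as the selectable marker for mammalian cells. Its copy number is recorded as unknown.

The insert is a short oligonucleotide cassette of about 65 bp, cloned by restriction enzymes between the BglII and HindIII sites, the usual position for shRNA oligonucleotides in pSUPER. It relates to human POT1 (protection of telomeres 1), a telomere-associated protein. Unlike a functional knockdown construct, this plasmid serves as the control for a companion "1660" hPOT1 RNAi vector. According to the depositor's comments, it carries the 1660 target sequence from hPOT1 but is not arranged as a hairpin. Its transcript would therefore not be expected to fold into the stem-loop that is processed into an active siRNA.

It is thus a matched negative control, sharing the backbone, selection and target-derived sequence of the knockdown vector while lacking silencing capacity. This lets the effects of hPOT1 depletion be distinguished from nonspecific consequences of transfection and vector expression. The associated work examined how loss of hPOT1 function affects telomere stability in human cells.
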