Addgene plasmid #11132: PSUPER-1660s(hPot1)
Depositing lab: Christopher Counter. Depositing organization: Duke University. Publication: Loss of hPot1 function leads to telomere instability and a cut-like phenotype. Veldman T, Etheridge KT, Counter CM. Curr Biol. 2004 Dec 29. 14(24):2264-70. 10.1016/j.cub.2004.12.031 PubMed 15620654.
Backbone
  Vector backbone: PSUPER
  Backbone size w/o insert (bp): 3200
  Vector type: Mammalian Expression, RNAi
  Selectable markers: Puromycin
Growth in bacteria
  Bacterial resistance: Ampicillin, 100 μg/mL
  Growth temperature: 37°C
  Growth strain: DH5alpha
  Copy number: Unknown
Gene/Insert
  Gene/Insert name: RNAi vector for human protection of telomeres 1(control for 1660) (alt names: RNAi vector for hPOT1(control for 1660); hPOT1)
  Species: H. sapiens (human)
  Insert size (bp): 65
  Mutation: N/A
  Entrez Gene: POT1 (a.k.a. CMM10, CRMCC3, GLM9, HPOT1, PFBMFT8, TPDS3)
  Cloning method: Restriction Enzyme; 5′ cloning site Bgl II (unknown if destroyed); 3′ cloning site Hind III (unknown if destroyed)
  Sequencing primers: 5′ M13R
Terms and licenses: Academic/Nonprofit Terms; Industry Terms: Not Available to Industry
Depositor comments: Plasmid contains the 1660 sequence (GTACT AGAAG CCTAT CTCA), but is not a hairpin.
How to cite: PSUPER-1660s(hPot1) was a gift from Christopher Counter (Addgene plasmid # 11132 ; http://n2t.net/addgene:11132 ; RRID:Addgene_11132)
